>Addgene plasmid #18817 | mGluR6 (200bp crit reg)+SV40p-GFP-IRES-AP | addgene full sequence | sequence record 402874 | Addgene Partial NGS Result
NNNNCYTCCCCCCCCCCTAACGTTACTGGCCGAAGCCGCTTGGAATAAGGCCGGTGTGCGTTTGTCTATA
TGTTATTTTCCACCATATTGCCGTCTTTTGGCAATGTGAGGGCCCGGAAACCTGGCCCTGTCTTCTTGAC
GAGCATTCCTAGGGGTCTTTCCCCTCTCGCCAAAGGAATGCAAGGTCTGTTGAATGTCGTGAAGGAAGCA
GTTCCTCTGGAAGCTTCTTGAAGACAAACAACGTCTGTAGCGACCCTTTGCAGGCAGCGGAACCCCCCAC
CTGGCGACAGGTGCCTCTGCGGCCAAAAGCCACGTGTATAAGATACACCTGCAAAGGCGGCACAACCCCA
GTGCCACGTTGTGAGTTGGATAGTTGTGGAAAGAGTCAAATGGCTCTCCTCAAGCGTATTCAACAAGGGG
CTGAAGGATGCCCAGAAGGTACCCCATTGTATGGGATCTGATCTGGGGCCTCGGTGCACATGCTTTACAT
GTGTTTAGTCGAGGTTAAAAAAACGTCTAGGCCCCCCGAACCACGGGGACGTGGTTTTCCTTTGAAAAAC
ACGATGATAATATGGGGTCGAGGCTGCTGCTGCTGCTGCTGCTGGGCCTGAGGCTACAGCTCTCCCTGGG
CATCATCCCAGTTGAGGAGGAGAACCCGGACTTCTGGAACCGCGAGGCAGCCGAGGCCCTGGGTGCCGCC
AAGAAGCTGCAGCCTGCACAGACAGCCGCCAAGAACCTCATCATCTTCCTGGGCGATGGGATGGGGGTGT
CTACGGTGACAGCTGCCAGGATCCTAAAAGGGCAGAAGAAGGACAAACTGGGGCCTGAGATACCCCTGGC
CATGGACCGCTTCCCATATGTGGCTCTGTCCAAGACATACAATGTAGACAAACATGTGCCAGACAGTGGA
GCCACAGCCACGGCCTACCTGTGCGGGGTCAAGGGCAACTTCCAGACCATTGGCTTGAGTGCAGCCGCCC
GCTTTAACCAGTGCAACACGACACGCGGCAACGAGGTCATCTCCGTGATGAATCGGGCCAAGAAAGCAGG
GAAGTCAGTGGGAGTGGTAACCACCACACGAGTGCAGCACGCCTCGCCAGCCGGCACCTACGCCCACACG
GTGAACCGCAACTGGTACTCGGACGCCGACGTGCCTGCCTCGGCCCGCCAGGAGGGGTGCCAGGACATCG
CTACGCAGCTCATCTCCAACATGGACATTGACGTGATCCTAGGTGGAGGCCGAAAGTACATGTTTCGCAT
GGGAACCCCAGACCCTGAGTACCCAGATGACTACAGCCAAGGTGGGACCAGGCTGGACGGGAAGAATCTG
GTGCAGGAATGGCTGGCGAAGCGCCAGGGTGCCCGGTATGTGTGGAACCGCACTGAGCTCATGCAGGCTT
CCCTGGACCCGTCTGTGACCCATCTCATGGGTCTCTTTGAGCCTGGAGACATGAAATACGAGATCCACCG
AGACTCCACACTGGACCCCTCCCTGATGGAGATGACAGAGGCTGCCCTGCGCCTGCTGAGCAGGAACCCC
CGCGGCTTCTTCCTCTTCGTGGAGGGTGGTCGCATCGACCATGGTCATCATGAAAGCAGGGCTTACCGGG
CACTGACTGAGACGATCATGTTCGACGACGCCATTGAGAGGGCGGGCCAGCTCACCAGCGAGGAGGACAC
GCTGAGCCTCGTCACTGCCGACCACTCCCACGTCTTCTCCTTCGGAGGCTACCCCCTGCGAGGGAGCTCC
ATCTTCGGGCTGGCCCCTGGCAAGGCCCGGGACAGGAAGGCCTACACGGTCCTCCTATACGGAAACGGTC
CAGGCTATGTGCTCAAGGACGGCGCCCGGCCGGATGTTACCGAGAGCGAGAGCGGGAGCCCCGAGTATCG
GCAGCAGTCAGCAGTGCCCCTGGACGAAGAGACCCACGCAGGCGAGGACGTGGCGGTGTTCGCGCGCGGC
CCGCAGGCGCACCTGGTTCACGGCGTGCAGGAGCAGACCTTCATAGCGCACGTCATGGCCTTCGCCGCCT
GCCTGGAGCCCTACACCGCCTGCGACCTGGCGCCCCCCGCCGGCACCACCGACGCCGCGCACCCGGGGCG
GTCCGTGGTCCCCGCGTTGCTTCCTCTGCTGGCCGGGACCCTGCTGCTGCTGGAGACGGCCACTGCTCCC
TGAGTGTCCCGTCCCTGGGGCTCCTGCTTCCCCATCCCGGAGTTCTCCTGCTCCCCACCTCCTGTCGTCC
TGCCTGGCCTCCAGCCCGAGTCGTCATCCCCGGAGTCCCTATACAGAGGTCCTGCCATGGAACCTTCCCC
TCCCCGTGCGCTCTGGGGACTGAGCCCATGACACCAAACCTGCCCCTTGGCTGCTCTCGGACTCCCTACC
CCAACCCCAGGGACTGCAGGTTGTGCCCTGTGGCTGCCTGCACCCCAGGAAAGGAGGGGGCTCAGGCCAT
CCAGCCACCACCTACAGCCCAGTGGGGTCGAGGATATCGCGGCCGGCCGCACTCCTCAGGTGCAGGCTGC
CTATCAGAAGGTGGTGGCTGGTGTGGCCAATGCCCTGGCTCACAAATACCACTGAGATCTTTTTCCCTCT
GCCAAAAATTATGGGGACATCATGAAGCCCCTTGAGCATCTGACTTCTGGCTAATAAAGGAAATTTATTT
TCATTGCAATAGTGTGTTGGAATTTTTTGTGTCTCTCACTCGGAAGGACATATGGGAGGGCAAATCATTT
AAAACATCAGAATGAGTATTTGGTTTAGAGTTTGGCAACATATGCCCATATGCTGGCTGCCATGAACAAA
GGTTGGCTATAAAGAGGTCATCAGTATATGAAACAGCCCCCTGCTGTCCATTCCTTATTCCATAGAAAAG
CCTTGACTTGAGGTTAGATTTTTTTTATATTTTGTTTTGTGTTATTTTTTTCTTTAACATCCCTAAAATT
TTCCTTACATGTTTTACTAGCCAGATTTTTCCTCCTCTCCTGACTACTCCCAGTCATAGCTGTCCCTCTT
CTCTTATGGAGATCCCTCGACCTGCAGCCCAAGCTTGGCGTAATCATGGTCATAGCTGTTTCCTGTGTGA
AATTGTTATCCGCTCACAATTCCACACAACATACGAGCCGGAAGCATAAAGTGTAAAGCCTGGGGTGCCT
AATGAGTGAGCTAACTCACATTAATTGCGTTGCGCTCACTGCCCGCTTTCCAGTCGGGAAACCTGTCGTG
CCAGCGGATCCGCATCTCAATTAGTCAGCAACCATAGTCCCGCCCCTAACTCCGCCCATCCCGCCCCTAA
CTCCGCCCAGTTCCGCCCATTCTCCGCCCCATGGCTGACTAATTTTTTTTATTTATGCAGAGGCCGAGGC
CGCCTCGGCCTCTGAGCTATTCCAGAAGTAGTGAGGAGGCTTTTTTGGAGGCCTAGGCTTTTGCAAAAAG
CTAACTTGTTTATTGCAGCTTATAATGGTTACAAATAAAGCAATAGCATCACAAATTTCACAAATAAAGC
ATTTTTTTCACTGCATTCTAGTTGTGGTTTGTCCAAACTCATCAATGTATCTTATCATGTCTGGATCCGC
TGCATTAATGAATCGGCCAACGCGCGGGGAGAGGCGGTTTGCGTATTGGGCGCTCTTCCGCTTCCTCGCT
CACTGACTCGCTGCGCTCGGTCGTTCGGCTGCGGCGAGCGGTATCAGCTCACTCAAAGGCGGTAATACGG
TTATCCACAGAATCAGGGGATAACGCAGGAAAGAACATGTGAGCAAAAGGCCAGCAAAAGGCCAGGAACC
GTAAAAAGGCCGCGTTGCTGGCGTTTTTCCATAGGCTCCGCCCCCCTGACGAGCATCACAAAAATCGACG
CTCAAGTCAGAGGTGGCGAAACCCGACAGGACTATAAAGATACCAGGCGTTTCCCCCTGGAAGCTCCCTC
GTGCGCTCTCCTGTTCCGACCCTGCCGNNNNNNNNNNNNN
Features (pLannotate 1.2.2; 13 found; start..end, strand, type, name):
    108..570     +  misc_feature   IRES: internal ribosome entry site (IRES) of the encephalomyocarditis virus (EMCV)
    583..2083    +  CDS            SEAP (fragment): secreted alkaline phosphatase from human placenta The natural enzyme has a C-terminal transmembrane sequence that is replaced by a GPI anchor.
   2501..2572    +  CDS            HBB (fragment): HBB_PONPY - Experimental evidence at transcript level: Swiss-Prot protein existence level 2. Involved in oxygen transport from the lung to the various peripheral tissues. From Pongo pygmaeus (Bornean orangutan).
   2643..2698    +  polyA_signal   β-globin poly(A) signal: rabbit β-globin polyadenylation signal (Gil and Proudfoot, 1987)
   3083..3099    -  protein_bind   lac operator: The lac repressor binds to the lac operator to inhibit transcription in E. coli. This inhibition can be relieved by adding lactose or isopropyl-β-D-thiogalactopyranoside (IPTG). lac repressor encoded by lacI
   3107..3137    -  promoter       lac promoter: promoter for the E. coli lac operon
   3152..3173    -  protein_bind   CAP binding site: CAP binding activates transcription in the presence of cAMP. E. coli catabolite activator protein
   3186..3225    -  CDS            lacI (fragment): lac repressor; lacI; The lac repressor binds to the lac operator to inhibit transcription in E. coli. This inhibition can be relieved by adding lactose or isopropyl-β-D-thiogalactopyranoside (IPTG).
   3232..3254    +  promoter       SV40 promoter (fragment): SV40 enhancer and early promoter
   3278..3413    +  rep_origin     SV40 ori: SV40 origin of replication
   3433..3567    +  polyA_signal   SV40 poly(A) signal: SV40 polyadenylation signal
   3569..3623    -  CDS            lacI (fragment): lac repressor; lacI; The lac repressor binds to the lac operator to inhibit transcription in E. coli. This inhibition can be relieved by adding lactose or isopropyl-β-D-thiogalactopyranoside (IPTG).
   3806..3947    -  rep_origin     ori (fragment): high-copy-number ColE1/pMB1/pBR322/pUC origin of replication
