[The description below was written by a language model from this plasmid's Addgene catalogue record and pLannotate feature annotations shown in this document.]
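Description:
mGluR6 (200bp crit reg)+SV40p-GFP-IRES-AP is a mammalian expression reporter plasmid built on the pCAGEN backbone. It is propagated in E. coli as a high-copy plasmid under ampicillin selection. As the name indicates, a 200 bp critical regulatory region from the mGluR6 gene is placed next to an SV40 promoter, and this combination drives a bicistronic GFP-IRES-AP cassette. In this kind of design, the candidate cis-regulatory fragment is tested for its ability to confer cell-type-specific activity on a heterologous promoter. GFP gives a fluorescent readout, while the EMCV IRES allows cap-independent translation of alkaline phosphatase from the same transcript, providing a second, histochemically detectable reporter. The associated publication concerns the transcription factor program controlling gene expression in retinal bipolar cells, so the plasmid most likely served as an enhancer reporter in that work. The record does not state the delivery method or the species of origin of the mGluR6 fragment.

The available feature table comes from a partial sequencing result of 3,960 nt and covers only part of the plasmid. It shows the EMCV IRES followed by a human placental alkaline phosphatase coding sequence (annotated as a SEAP fragment), then β-globin-derived sequence with the rabbit β-globin polyadenylation signal that terminates the transcript. Downstream are backbone elements: lac promoter/operator remnants, an SV40 promoter fragment with the SV40 origin, an SV40 poly(A) signal, and part of the ColE1/pUC-type origin. The mGluR6 regulatory element, the SV40 promoter driving the reporters, the GFP coding sequence and the ampicillin resistance gene are not annotated in this partial record, so their presence rests on the catalogue information alone.
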