Addgene plasmid #18817: mGluR6 (200bp crit reg)+SV40p-GFP-IRES-AP
Depositing lab: Connie Cepko. Publication: A core paired-type and POU homeodomain-containing transcription factor program drives retinal bipolar cell gene expression. Kim DS, Matsuda T, Cepko CL. J Neurosci. 2008 Jul 30. 28(31):7748-64. 10.1523/JNEUROSCI.0397-08.2008 PubMed 18667607.
Backbone
  Vector backbone: pCAGEN
  Vector type: Mammalian Expression
Growth in bacteria
  Bacterial resistance: Ampicillin, 100 μg/mL
  Growth temperature: 37°C
  Growth strain: DH5alpha
  Copy number: High Copy
Gene/Insert
  Gene/Insert name: mGluR6 (200bp crit reg)+SV40p-GFP-IRES-AP
  Cloning method: Restriction Enzyme
  Sequencing primers: 5′ n/a
Terms and licenses: Academic/Nonprofit Terms; Industry Terms: Not Available to Industry
Depositor comments: also known as 8141_12051_ggia_1, Kim, D.S., Matsuda, T., and Cepko, C.L. (2008) A core paired-type and POU homeodomain-containing transcription factor program drives retinal bipolar cell gene expression. J. Neurosci. In press.
How to cite: mGluR6 (200bp crit reg)+SV40p-GFP-IRES-AP was a gift from Connie Cepko (Addgene plasmid # 18817 ; http://n2t.net/addgene:18817 ; RRID:Addgene_18817)
