>Addgene plasmid #18817 | mGluR6 (200bp crit reg)+SV40p-GFP-IRES-AP | addgene partial sequence | sequence record 24707 | DK060425_1 5'-TCCTTAAACCTGTCTTGTAA-3'
CAGGGNGNATTGATATTGACTAGTGATCTCCAGATGGCTAAACTTTTAAATCATGAATGAAGTAGATATT
ACCAAATTGCTTTTTCAGCATCCATTTAGATAATCATGTTTTTTGCCTTTAATCTGTTAATGTAGTGAAT
TACAGAAATACATTTCCTAAATCATTACATCCCCCAAATCGTTAATCTGCTAAAGTACATCTCTGGCTCA
AACAAGACTGGTTGCTCGAGATCTGCGATCTGCATCTCAATTAGTCAGCAACCATAGTCCCGCCCCTAAC
TCCGCCCATCCCGCCCCTAACTCCGCCCAGTTCCGCCCATTCTCCGCCCCATCGCTGACTAATTTTTTTT
ATTTATGCAGAGGCCGAGGCCGCCTCGGCCTCTGAGCTATTCCAGAAGTAGTGAGGAGGCTTTTTTGGAG
GCCTAGGCTTTTGCAAAAAGCTTGGTACCGCGGGCCCGGGATCCACCGGTCGCCACCATGGTGAGCAAGG
GCGAGGAGCTGTTCACCGGGGTGGTGCCCATCCTGGTCGAGCTGGACGGCGACGTAAACGGCCACAAGTT
CAGCGTGTCCGGCGAGGGCGAGGGCGATGCCACCTACGGCAAGCTGACCCTGAAGTTCATCTGCACCACC
GGCAAGCTGCCCGTCGCGGNNNCNNACCCTNGGGACCCCCCTGAACCTACGGNGTGCAGTGCTTCAGCCG
TGTACCCCGACCACATGAGCACANACTCTCANCGCTGCCGNGNAGNGGTACGNNAGAACNCCNTCTCTNA
GGAGACGNACTACAGACCCGCGAGTGATTCAGGGACCNGGGACGACANTAGGNTCANCAGNGAGNACCNG
GCANN
